Addgene plasmid #25158: CBX2
Purpose: Bacterial expression for structure determination; may not be full ORF
Depositing lab: Cheryl Arrowsmith. Depositing organization: University of Toronto.
Backbone
  Vector backbone: pET28-MHL
  Backbone manufacturer: SGC (Addgene Plasmid # 26096)
  Backbone size w/o insert (bp): 7325
  Vector type: Bacterial Expression
Growth in bacteria
  Bacterial resistance: Kanamycin, 50 μg/mL
  Growth temperature: 37°C
  Growth strain: DH5alpha
  Copy number: Low Copy
Gene/Insert
  Gene/Insert name: CBX2_04 (alt names: PDB IDs: 3H91, 5EPK; chromobox homolog 2)
  Species: H. sapiens (human)
  Insert size (bp): 162
  Entrez Gene: CBX2 (a.k.a. CDCA6, M33, SRXY5)
  Promoter: T7
  Tag / fusion protein: 6x His (N terminal on backbone); TEV cleavage site (N terminal on backbone)
  Cloning method: Ligation Independent Cloning
  Sequencing primers: 5′ T7; 3′ T7-term
Terms and licenses: Academic/Nonprofit Terms; Industry Terms: Not Available to Industry
Depositor comments: For more information, please see: http://www.thesgc.org/structures/3H91/ http://www.thesgc.org/structures/5EPK/
How to cite: CBX2 was a gift from Cheryl Arrowsmith (Addgene plasmid # 25158 ; http://n2t.net/addgene:25158 ; RRID:Addgene_25158)
