[The description below was written by a language model from this plasmid's Addgene catalogue record and pLannotate feature annotations shown in this document.]
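Description:
CBX2 is a bacterial expression plasmid built on the pET28-MHL backbone and made to produce a fragment of human chromobox homolog 2 for structure determination. The insert (CBX2_04) is only 162 bp, so it encodes a small portion of the protein rather than the full open reading frame, as the record itself cautions. It was introduced by ligation-independent cloning. The automated annotation labels the insert region as a mouse Cbx7 fragment. This most likely reflects homology between related chromobox family members rather than a different insert, since its position and length (about 165 nt) match the catalogued CBX2 fragment.

Expression is driven by a T7 promoter with an adjacent lac operator and the T7 gene 10 ribosome binding site, and it ends at a T7 terminator. A lacI gene with its own promoter on the plasmid supplies repressor, so transcription is IPTG-inducible in hosts that provide T7 RNA polymerase. The backbone adds an N-terminal 6xHis tag followed by a TEV protease site, which allows affinity purification and then tag removal. The feature table also detects a short His-tag fragment downstream of the insert, but the record does not indicate whether it is translated.

The plasmid is selected with kanamycin (KanR, aminoglycoside phosphotransferase). It replicates from a pBR322-type ColE1 origin with rop and bom, consistent with its low-copy listing, and it also carries an f1 origin. The sequenced record is 5,468 nt, shorter than the listed 7,325 bp backbone size; the record does not explain the difference.
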