Features (pLannotate 1.2.2; 20 found; start..end, strand, type, name):
    656..677     +  protein_bind   CAP binding site: CAP binding activates transcription in the presence of cAMP. E. coli catabolite activator protein
    692..983     +  CDS            TcR (fragment): tetracycline efflux protein; tet; confers resistance to tetracycline
   1055..1435    -  CDS            YPB1_ECOLX: Protein predicted: Swiss-Prot protein existence level 4. From Escherichia coli.
   1452..1643    +  CDS            rop: Rop protein, which maintains plasmids at low copy number; rop
   1745..1884    +  misc_feature   bom: basis of mobility region from pBR322
   2070..2658    -  rep_origin     ori: high-copy-number ColE1/pMB1/pBR322/pUC origin of replication
   2780..3595    +  CDS            KanR: aminoglycoside phosphotransferase; aph(3')-Ia; confers resistance to kanamycin in bacteria or G418 (Geneticin®) in eukaryotes
   3604..3661    -  promoter       AmpR promoter (fragment): bla
   3714..4142    -  rep_origin     f1 ori (sequence partly withheld): f1 bacteriophage origin of replication; arrow indicates direction of (+) strand synthesis
   4179..4226    -  terminator     T7 terminator: transcription terminator for bacteriophage T7 RNA polymerase
   4234..4283    -  CDS            SET1 (fragment): solubility-enhancement tag derived from T7 phage gene 10B
   4293..4310    -  CDS            9xHis (fragment): 9xHis affinity tag
   4340..4504    -  CDS            Cbx7 (fragment): CBX7_MOUSE - Also known as D15Ertd417e. Experimental evidence at protein level: Swiss-Prot protein existence level 1. Component of a Polycomb group (PcG) multiprotein PRC1-like complex, a complex class required to maintain the transcriptionally repressive state of many genes, including Hox genes, throughout development (PubMed:16537902, PubMed:22226355). PcG PRC1 complex acts via chromatin remodeling and modification of histones; it mediates monoubiquitination of histone H2A 'Lys-119', rendering chromatin heritably changed in its expressibility. Promotes histone H3 trimethylation at 'Lys-9' (H
   4536..4554    -  CDS            capTEV™ (fragment): composite tag for in vivo biotinylation, TEV protease cleavage, and 6xHis tagging
   4562..4584    -  RBS            RBS: efficient ribosome binding site from bacteriophage T7 gene 10 (Olins and Rangwala, 1989)
   4599..4623    -  protein_bind   lac operator: The lac repressor binds to the lac operator to inhibit transcription in E. coli. This inhibition can be relieved by adding lactose or isopropyl-β-D-thiogalactopyranoside (IPTG). lac repressor encoded by lacI
   4624..4642    -  promoter       T7 promoter: promoter for bacteriophage T7 RNA polymerase
   4664..4943    +  CDS            TcR (fragment): tetracycline efflux protein; tet; confers resistance to tetracycline
   4951..5028    +  promoter       lacI promoter: lacI
   5029..643     +  CDS            lacI (across the origin): lac repressor; lacI; The lac repressor binds to the lac operator to inhibit transcription in E. coli. This inhibition can be relieved by adding lactose or isopropyl-β-D-thiogalactopyranoside (IPTG).
>Addgene plasmid #25158 | CBX2 | addgene full sequence | sequence record 472908 | Addgene NGS Result
TCTTGATGTCTCTGACCAGACACCCATCAACAGTATTATTTTCTCCCATGAAGACGGTACGCGACTGGGC
GTGGAGCATCTGGTCGCATTGGGTCACCAGCAAATCGCGCTGTTAGCGGGCCCATTAAGTTCTGTCTCGG
CGCGTCTGCGTCTGGCTGGCTGGCATAAATATCTCACTCGCAATCAAATTCAGCCGATAGCGGAACGGGA
AGGCGACTGGAGTGCCATGTCCGGTTTTCAACAAACCATGCAAATGCTGAATGAGGGCATCGTTCCCACT
GCGATGCTGGTTGCCAACGATCAGATGGCGCTGGGCGCAATGCGCGCCATTACCGAGTCCGGGCTGCGCG
TTGGTGCGGATATCTCGGTAGTGGGATACGACGATACCGAAGACAGCTCATGTTATATCCCGCCGTTAAC
CACCATCAAACAGGATTTTCGCCTGCTGGGGCAAACCAGCGTGGACCGCTTGCTGCAACTCTCTCAGGGC
CAGGCGGTGAAGGGCAATCAGCTGTTGCCCGTCTCACTGGTGAAAAGAAAAACCACCCTGGCGCCCAATA
CGCAAACCGCCTCTCCCCGCGCGTTGGCCGATTCATTAATGCAGCTGGCACGACAGGTTTCCCGACTGGA
AAGCGGGCAGTGAGCGCAACGCAATTAATGTAAGTTAGCTCACTCATTAGGCACCGGGATCTCGACCGAT
GCCCTTGAGAGCCTTCAACCCAGTCAGCTCCTTCCGGTGGGCGCGGGGCATGACTATCGTCGCCGCACTT
ATGACTGTCTTCTTTATCATGCAACTCGTAGGACAGGTGCCGGCAGCGCTCTGGGTCATTTTCGGCGAGG
ACCGCTTTCGCTGGAGCGCGACGATGATCGGCCTGTCGCTTGCGGTATTCGGAATCTTGCACGCCCTCGC
TCAAGCCTTCGTCACTGGTCCCGCCACCAAACGTTTCGGCGAGAAGCAGGCCATTATCGCCGGCATGGCG
GCCCCACGGGTGCGCATGATCGTGCTCCTGTCGTTGAGGACCCGGCTAGGCTGGCGGGGTTGCCTTACTG
GTTAGCAGAATGAATCACCGATACGCGAGCGAACGTGAAGCGACTGCTGCTGCAAAACGTCTGCGACCTG
AGCAACAACATGAATGGTCTTCGGTTTCCGTGTTTCGTAAAGTCTGGAAACGCGGAAGTCAGCGCCCTGC
ACCATTATGTTCCGGATCTGCATCGCAGGATGCTGCTGGCTACCCTGTGGAACACCTACATCTGTATTAA
CGAAGCGCTGGCATTGACCCTGAGTGATTTTTCTCTGGTCCCGCCGCATCCATACCGCCAGTTGTTTACC
CTCACAACGTTCCAGTAACCGGGCATGTTCATCATCAGTAACCCGTATCGTGAGCATCCTCTCTCGTTTC
ATCGGTATCATTACCCCCATGAACAGAAATCCCCCTTACACGGAGGCATCAGTGACCAAACAGGAAAAAA
CCGCCCTTAACATGGCCCGCTTTATCAGAAGCCAGACATTAACGCTTCTGGAGAAACTCAACGAGCTGGA
CGCGGATGAACAGGCAGACATCTGTGAATCGCTTCACGACCACGCTGATGAGCTTTACCGCAGCTGCCTC
GCGCGTTTCGGTGATGACGGTGAAAACCTCTGACACATGCAGCTCCCGGAGACGGTCACAGCTTGTCTGT
AAGCGGATGCCGGGAGCAGACAAGCCCGTCAGGGCGCGTCAGCGGGTGTTGGCGGGTGTCGGGGCGCAGC
CATGACCCAGTCACGTAGCGATAGCGGAGTGTATACTGGCTTAACTATGCGGCATCAGAGCAGATTGTAC
TGAGAGTGCACCATTGCGGTGTGAAATACCGCACAGATGCGTAAGGAGAAAATACCGCATCAGGCGCTCT
TCCGCTTCCTCGCTCACTGACTCGCTGCGCTCGGTCGTTCGGCTGCGGCGAGCGGTATCAGCTCACTCAA
AGGCGGTAATACGGTTATCCACAGAATCAGGGGATAACGCAGGAAAGAACATGTGAGCAAAAGGCCAGCA
AAAGGCCAGGAACCGTAAAAAGGCCGCGTTGCTGGCGTTTTTCCATAGGCTCCGCCCCCCTGACGAGCAT
CACAAAAATCGACGCTCAAGTCAGAGGTGGCGAAACCCGACAGGACTATAAAGATACCAGGCGTTTCCCC
CTGGAAGCTCCCTCGTGCGCTCTCCTGTTCCGACCCTGCCGCTTACCGGATACCTGTCCGCCTTTCTCCC
TTCGGGAAGCGTGGCGCTTTCTCATAGCTCACGCTGTAGGTATCTCAGTTCGGTGTAGGTCGTTCGCTCC
AAGCTGGGCTGTGTGCACGAACCCCCCGTTCAGCCCGACCGCTGCGCCTTATCCGGTAACTATCGTCTTG
AGTCCAACCCGGTAAGACACGACTTATCGCCACTGGCAGCAGCCACTGGTAACAGGATTAGCAGAGCGAG
GTATGTAGGCGGTGCTACAGAGTTCTTGAAGTGGTGGCCTAACTACGGCTACACTAGAAGGACAGTATTT
GGTATCTGCGCTCTGCTGAAGCCAGTTACCTTCGGAAAAAGAGTTGGTAGCTCTTGATCCGGCAAACAAA
CCACCGCTGGTAGCGGTGGTTTTTTTGTTTGCAAGCAGCAGATTACGCGCAGAAAAAAAGGATCTCAAGA
AGATCCTTTGATCTTTTCTACGGGGTCTGACGCTCAGTGGAACGAAAACTCACGTTAAGGGATTTTGGTC
ATGAACAATAAAACTGTCTGCTTACATAAACAGTAATACAAGGGGTGTTATGAGCCATATTCAACGGGAA
ACGTCTTGCTCTAGGCCGCGATTAAATTCCAACATGGATGCTGATTTATATGGGTATAAATGGGCTCGCG
ATAATGTCGGGCAATCAGGTGCGACAATCTATCGATTGTATGGGAAGCCCGATGCGCCAGAGTTGTTTCT
GAAACATGGCAAAGGTAGCGTTGCCAATGATGTTACAGATGAGATGGTCAGACTAAACTGGCTGACGGAA
TTTATGCCTCTTCCGACCATCAAGCATTTTATCCGTACTCCTGATGATGCATGGTTACTCACCACTGCGA
TCCCCGGGAAAACAGCATTCCAGGTATTAGAAGAATATCCTGATTCAGGTGAAAATATTGTTGATGCGCT
GGCAGTGTTCCTGCGCCGGTTGCATTCGATTCCTGTTTGTAATTGTCCTTTTAACAGCGATCGCGTATTT
CGTCTCGCTCAGGCGCAATCACGAATGAATAACGGTTTGGTTGATGCGAGTGATTTTGATGACGAGCGTA
ATGGCTGGCCTGTTGAACAAGTCTGGAAAGAAATGCATAAACTTTTGCCATTCTCACCGGATTCAGTCGT
CACTCATGGTGATTTCTCACTTGATAACCTTATTTTTGACGAGGGGAAATTAATAGGTTGTATTGATGTT
GGACGAGTCGGAATCGCAGACCGATACCAGGATCTTGCCATCCTATGGAACTGCCTCGGTGAGTTTTCTC
CTTCATTACAGAAACGGCTTTTTCAAAAATATGGTATTGATAATCCTGATATGAATAAATTGCAGTTTCA
TTTGATGCTCGATGAGTTTTTCTAAGAATTAATTCATGAGCGGATACATATTTGAATGTATTTAGAAAAA
TAAACAAATAGGGGTTCCGCGCACATTTCCCCGAAAAGTGCCACCTAAATTGTAAGCGTTAATATTTTGT
TAAAATTCGCGTTAAATTTTTGTTAAATCAGCTCATTTTTTAACCAATAGGCCGAAATCGGCAAAATCCC
TTATAAATCAAAAGAATAGACCGAGATAGGGT
[37 nt withheld, positions 3813-3849]
AAAGAACGTGGACTCCAACGTCAAAGG
[49 nt withheld, positions 3877-3925]
T
[91 nt withheld, positions 3927-4017]
G
[124 nt withheld, positions 4019-4142]
CCCATTCGCCAATCCGGATATAGTTCCTCCTTTCAGCAAAAAACCCCTCAAGACCCGTTTAGAGGCCCCA
AGGGGTTATGCTAGTTATTGCTCAGCGGTGGCAGCAGCCAACTCAGCTTCCTTTCGGGCTTTGTTAGCAG
CCGGATCTCAGTGGTGGTGGTGGTGGTGCTCGAGTGCGGCCGCAAGCTTCGTCATCATTCCTTCTTCTGG
AAGGCCAGGAGCAGCCTCGGGTCCAGGATGTTCTCCTCCGGCTCCCAGCTGTTATGTTTGGAGGACCAGC
CGCGCCACTTGACCAGGTACTCCAGCTTGCCCTTGCGGAGCCGCTTGCTCAGGATGCACTCGGCGGCGAA
GACCTGCTCGCCCTGGAAATACAAGTTTTCTCTGCCGCTGCTGTGATGATGATGATGATGCATGGTATAT
CTCCTTCTTAAAGTTAAACAAAATTATTTCTAGAGGGGAATTGTTATCCGCTCACAATTCCCCTATAGTG
AGTCGTATTAATTTCGCGGGATCGAGATCTCGATCCTCTACGCCGGACGCATCGTGGCCGGCATCACCGG
CGCCACAGGTGCGGTTGCTGGCGCCTATATCGCCGACATCACCGATGGGGAAGATCGGGCTCGCCACTTC
GGGCTCATGAGCGCTTGTTTCGGCGTGGGTATGGTGGCAGGCCCCGTGGCCGGGGGACTGTTGGGCGCCA
TCTCCTTGCATGCACCATTCCTTGCGGCGGCGGTGCTCAACGGCCTCAACCTACTACTGGGCTGCTTCCT
AATGCAGGAGTCGCATAAGGGAGAGCGTCGAGATCCCGGACACCATCGAATGGCGCAAAACCTTTCGCGG
TATGGCATGATAGCGCCCGGAAGAGAGTCAATTCAGGGTGGTGAATGTGAAACCAGTAACGTTATACGAT
GTCGCAGAGTATGCCGGTGTCTCTTATCAGACCGTTTCCCGCGTGGTGAACCAGGCCAGCCACGTTTCTG
CGAAAACGCGGGAAAAAGTGGAAGCGGCGATGGCGGAGCTGAATTACATTCCCAACCGCGTGGCACAACA
ACTGGCGGGCAAACAGTCGTTGCTGATTGGCGTTGCCACCTCCAGTCTGGCCCTGCACGCGCCGTCGCAA
ATTGTCGCGGCGATTAAATCTCGCGCCGATCAACTGGGTGCCAGCGTGGTGGTGTCGATGGTAGAACGAA
GCGGCGTCGAAGCCTGTAAAGCGGCGGTGCACAATCTTCTCGCGCAACGCGTCAGTGGGCTGATCATTAA
CTATCCGCTGGATGACCAGGATGCCATTGCTGTGGAAGCTGCCTGCACTAATGTTCCGGCGTTATT
