>Addgene plasmid #25158 | CBX2 | depositor partial sequence | sequence record 11632 | Author sequence
GAGCAGGTCTTCGCCGCCGAGTGCATCCTGAGCAAGCGGCTCCGCAAGGGCAAGCTGGAGTACCTGGTCA
AGTGGCGCGGCTGGTCCTCCAAACATAACAGCTGGGAGCCGGAGGAGAACATCCTGGACCCGAGGCTGCT
CCTGGCCTTCCAGAAGAAGGAA
