>Addgene plasmid #25158 | CBX2 | addgene partial sequence | sequence record 31234 | 25158 with T7
ATATTTTGTTTACTTTAAGAAGGAGATATACCATGCATCATCATCATCATCACAGCAGCGGCAGAGAAAA
CTTGTATTTCCAGGGCGAGCAGGTCTTCGCCGCCGAGTGCATCCTGAGCAAGCGGCTCCGCAAGGGCAAG
CTGGAGTACCTGGTCAAGTGGCGCGGCTGGTCCTCCAAACATAACAGCTGGGAGCCGGAGGAGAACATCC
TGGACCCGAGGCTGCTCCTGGCCTTCCAGAAGAAGGAATGATGACGAAGCTTGCGGCCGCACTCGAGCAC
CACCACCACCACCACTGAGATCCGGCTGCTAACAAAGCCCGAAAGGAAGCTGAGTTGGCTGCTGCCACCG
CTGAGCAATAACTAGCATAACCCCTTGGGGCCTCTAAACGGGTCTTGAGGGGTTTTTTGCTGAAAGGAGG
AACTATATCCGGATTGGCGAATGGG
[124 nt withheld, positions 446-569]
C
[91 nt withheld, positions 571-661]
A
[49 nt withheld, positions 663-711]
CCTTTGACGTTGGAGTCCACGTTCTTT
[37 nt withheld, positions 739-775]
ACCCTATCTCGGTCTATTCTTTTGATTTATAAGGGATTTTGCCGATTTCGGCCTATTGGTTAAAAAATGA
GCTGATTTAACAAAAATTTAACGCGAATTTTAACAAAATATTAACGCTTACAATTTAGGTGGCAC
